Addgene plasmid #24543: pN3-Sp1FL
Depositing lab: Guntram Suske. Depositing organization: Philipps-Universitaet Marburg.
Backbone
  Vector backbone: pN3
  Backbone manufacturer: Guntram Suske, Addgene plasmid 24544
  Backbone size w/o insert (bp): 4000
  Vector type: Mammalian Expression
  Selectable markers: Neomycin (select with G418)
Growth in bacteria
  Bacterial resistance: Kanamycin, 50 μg/mL
  Growth temperature: 37°C
  Growth strain: DH5alpha
  Copy number: Unknown
Gene/Insert
  Gene/Insert name: Sp1FL (alt name: transcription factor Sp1)
  Species: H. sapiens (human)
  Insert size (bp): 4200
  Entrez Gene: SP1
  Cloning method: Restriction Enzyme; 5′ cloning site XhoI (not destroyed); 3′ cloning site XhoI (not destroyed)
  Sequencing primers: 5′ AATCAACGGGACTTTCC, CMV-F; 3′ SV40pA-R
Terms and licenses: Academic/Nonprofit Terms; Industry Terms: Not Available to Industry
Depositor comments: pN3-Control vector also available from Addgene 2 nucleotide mismatches with author sequence detected in the most 3´-UTR. They do not affect the coding sequence of Sp1.
How to cite: pN3-Sp1FL was a gift from Guntram Suske (Addgene plasmid # 24543 ; http://n2t.net/addgene:24543 ; RRID:Addgene_24543)
