[The description below was written by a language model from this plasmid's Addgene catalogue record and pLannotate feature annotations shown in this document.]
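Description:
pN3-Sp1FL is a mammalian expression plasmid of about 8.2 kb that carries full-length human transcription factor Sp1 in the pN3 backbone (about 4 kb). It replicates in E. coli from a high-copy ColE1/pUC-type origin and also contains an f1 phage origin. A single Tn5 NeoR/KanR (aminoglycoside phosphotransferase) gene provides both selections. The bacterial bla (AmpR) promoter drives it for kanamycin resistance in E. coli, and the SV40 enhancer/early promoter drives it for G418 selection in mammalian cells, with an HSV TK polyadenylation signal downstream. Short annotated fragments (ble, bGH poly(A), SV40 large T antigen, RSF ori) appear to be backbone remnants or partial matches rather than functional parts.

The roughly 4.2 kb Sp1 insert was cloned as an XhoI fragment, with the site preserved at both ends, into the multiple cloning site downstream of the human CMV immediate-early enhancer and promoter. The SV40 polyadenylation signal follows it. The annotated SP1 coding sequence occupies about 2.4 kb of the insert, and the unannotated stretch of nearly 1.8 kb after it is consistent with retained 3′ untranslated sequence. No epitope tag or reporter is annotated, so the protein appears to be expressed untagged. Sp1 binds GC-rich promoter motifs and can activate or repress many genes involved in growth, apoptosis, differentiation and immune responses. The plasmid is therefore suited to transient or G418-selected stable overexpression of Sp1, although the record does not state a specific application; the empty pN3 vector is available as a matched control.

The depositor's sequence and the repository's sequencing result give the same feature layout. The depositor notes two nucleotide mismatches in the far 3′ UTR that do not affect the Sp1 coding sequence.
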