Features (pLannotate 1.2.2; 15 found; start..end, strand, type, name):
     61..364     +  enhancer       CMV enhancer: human cytomegalovirus immediate early enhancer
    365..568     +  promoter       CMV promoter: human cytomegalovirus (CMV) immediate early promoter
    591..618     +  misc_feature   MCS (fragment): multiple cloning site
    653..3007    +  CDS            SP1: SP1_HUMAN - Also known as TSFP1. Experimental evidence at protein level: Swiss-Prot protein existence level 1. Transcription factor that can activate or repress transcription in response to physiological and pathological stimuli. Binds with high affinity to GC-rich motifs and regulates the expression of a large number of genes involved in a variety of processes such as cell growth, apoptosis, differentiation and immune responses. Highly regulated by post-translational modifications (phosphorylations, sumoylation, proteolytic cleavage, glycosylation and acetylation). Binds also the PDGFR-alpha
   4791..4842    +  misc_feature   MCS: multiple cloning site
   4856..4939    +  CDS            large T antigen (fragment): large T antigen from SV40 (simian virus 40)
   4962..5083    +  polyA_signal   SV40 poly(A) signal: SV40 polyadenylation signal
   5117..5545    -  rep_origin     f1 ori (sequence partly withheld): f1 bacteriophage origin of replication; arrow indicates direction of (+) strand synthesis
   5572..5676    +  promoter       AmpR promoter: bla
   5678..6035    +  promoter       SV40 promoter: SV40 enhancer and early promoter
   6070..6864    +  CDS            NeoR/KanR: aminoglycoside phosphotransferase from Tn5; aph(3')-II (or nptII); confers resistance to neomycin, kanamycin, and G418 (Geneticin®)
   6885..7037    +  CDS            ble (fragment): BLE_KLEPN - Experimental evidence at protein level: Swiss-Prot protein existence level 1. Binding protein with a strong affinity to the bleomycin family of antibiotics. Binds to CL990; an antimitotic-antibiotic compound. From Klebsiella pneumoniae.
   7096..7143    +  polyA_signal   HSV TK poly(A) signal: herpes simplex virus thymidine kinase polyadenylation signal (Cole and Stacy, 1985)
   7234..7250    -  polyA_signal   bGH poly(A) signal (fragment): bovine growth hormone polyadenylation signal
   7472..8060    +  rep_origin     ori: high-copy-number ColE1/pMB1/pBR322/pUC origin of replication
>Addgene plasmid #24543 | pN3-Sp1FL | depositor full sequence | sequence record 11434 | Author sequence
TAGTTATTAATAGTAATCAATTACGGGGTCATTAGTTCATAGCCCATATATGGAGTTCCGCGTTACATAA
CTTACGGTAAATGGCCCGCCTGGCTGACCGCCCAACGACCCCCGCCCATTGACGTCAATAATGACGTATG
TTCCCATAGTAACGCCAATAGGGACTTTCCATTGACGTCAATGGGTGGAGTATTTACGGTAAACTGCCCA
CTTGGCAGTACATCAAGTGTATCATATGCCAAGTACGCCCCCTATTGACGTCAATGACGGTAAATGGCCC
GCCTGGCATTATGCCCAGTACATGACCTTATGGGACTTTCCTACTTGGCAGTACATCTACGTATTAGTCA
TCGCTATTACCATGGTGATGCGGTTTTGGCAGTACATCAATGGGCGTGGATAGCGGTTTGACTCACGGGG
ATTTCCAAGTCTCCACCCCATTGACGTCAATGGGAGTTTGTTTTGGCACCAAAATCAACGGGACTTTCCA
AAATGTCGTAACAACTCCGCCCCATTGACGCAAATGGGCGGTAGGCGTGTACGGTGGGAGGTCTATATAA
GCAGAGCTGGTTTAGTGAACCGTCAGATCCGCTAGCGCTACCGGACTCAGATCTCGAGGGGGCCGCCTTG
AGCTTGTCCCTCAGCTGCCACCATGAGCGACCAAGATCACTCCATGGATGAAATGACAGCTGTGGTGAAA
ATTGAAAAAGGAGTTGGTGGCAATAATGGGGGCAATGGTAATGGTGGTGGTGCCTTTTCACAGGCTCGAA
GTAGCAGCACAGGCAGTAGCAGCAGCACTGGAGGAGGAGGGCAGGAGTCCCAGCCATCCCCTTTGGCTCT
GCTGGCAGCAACTTGCAGCAGAATTGAGTCACCCAATGAGAACAGCAACAACTCCCAGGGCCCGAGTCAG
TCAGGGGGAACAGGTGAGCTTGACCTCACAGCCACACAACTTTCACAGGGTGCCAATGGCTGGCAGATCA
TCTCTTCCTCCTCTGGGGCTACCCCTACCTCAAAGGAACAGAGTGGCAGCAGTACCAATGGCAGCAATGG
CAGTGAGTCTTCCAAGAATCGCACAGTCTCTGGTGGGCAGTATGTTGTGGCTGCCGCTCCCAACTTACAG
AACCAGCAAGTTCTGACAGGACTACCTGGAGTGATGCCTAATATTCAGTATCAAGTAATCCCACAGTTCC
AGACCGTTGATGGGCAACAGCTGCAGTTTGCTGCCACTGGGGCCCAAGTGCAGCAGGATGGTTCTGGTCA
AATACAGATCATACCAGGTGCAAACCAACAGATTATCACAAATCGAGGAAGTGGAGGCAACATCATTGCT
GCTATGCCAAACCTACTCCAGCAGGCTGTCCCCCTCCAAGGCCTGGCTAATAATGTACTCTCAGGACAGA
CTCAGTATGTGACCAATGTACCAGTGGCCCTGAATGGGAACATCACCTTGCTACCTGTCAACAGCGTTTC
TGCAGCTACCTTGACTCCCAGCTCTCAGGCAGTCACGATCAGCAGCTCTGGGTCCCAGGAGAGTGGCTCA
CAGCCTGTCACCTCAGGGACTACCATCAGTTCTGCCAGCTTGGTATCATCACAAGCCAGTTCCAGCTCCT
TTTTCACCAATGCCAATAGCTACTCAACTACTACTACCACCAGCAACATGGGAATTATGAACTTTACTAC
CAGTGGATCATCAGGGACCAACTCTCAAGGCCAGACACCCCAGAGGGTCAGTGGGCTACAGGGGTCTGAT
GCTCTGAACATCCAGCAAAACCAGACATCTGGAGGCTCATTGCAAGCAGGCCAGCAAAAAGAAGGAGAGC
AAAACCAGCAGACACAGCAGCAACAAATTCTTATCCAGCCTCAGCTAGTTCAAGGGGGACAGGCCCTCCA
GGCCCTCCAAGCAGCACCATTGTCAGGGCAGACCTTTACAACTCAAGCCATCTCCCAGGAAACCCTCCAG
AACCTCCAGCTTCAGGCTGTTCCAAACTCTGGTCCCATCATCATCCGGACACCAACAGTGGGGCCCAATG
GACAGGTCAGTTGGCAGACTCTACAGCTGCAGAACCTCCAAGTTCAGAACCCACAAGCCCAAACAATCAC
CTTAGCCCCAATGCAGGGTGTTTCCTTGGGGCAGACCAGCAGCAGCAACACCACTCTCACACCCATTGCC
TCAGCTGCTTCCATTCCTGCTGGCACAGTCACTGTGAATGCTGCTCAACTCTCCTCCATGCCAGGCCTCC
AGACCATTAACCTCAGTGCATTGGGTACTTCAGGAATCCAGGTGCACCCAATTCAAGGCCTGCCGTTGGC
TATAGCAAATGCCCCAGGTGATCATGGAGCTCAGCTTGGTCTCCATGGGGCTGGTGGTGATGGAATACAT
GATGACACAGCAGGTGGAGAGGAAGGAGAAAACAGCCCAGATGCCCAACCCCAAGCCGGTCGGAGGACCC
GGCGGGAAGCATGCACCTGCCCCTACTGTAAAGACAGTGAAGGAAGGGGCTCGGGGGATCCTGGCAAAAA
GAAACAGCATATTTGCCACATCCAAGGCTGTGGGAAAGTGTATGGCAAGACCTCTCACCTGCGGGCACAC
TTGCGCTGGCATACAGGCGAGAGGCCATTTATGTGTACCTGGTCATACTGTGGGAAACGCTTCACACGTT
CGGATGAGCTACAGAGGCACAAACGTACACACACAGGTGAGAAGAAATTTGCCTGCCCTGAGTGTCCTAA
GCGCTTCATGAGGAGTGACCACCTGTCAAAACATATCAAGACCCACCAGAATAAGAAGGGAGGCCCAGGT
GTAGCTCTGAGTGTGGGCACTTTGCCCCTGGACAGTGGGGCAGGTTCAGAAGGCAGTGGCACTGCCACTC
CTTCAGCCCTTATTACCACCAATATGGTAGCCATGGAGGCCATCTGTCCAGAGGGCATTGCCCGTCTTGC
CAACAGTGGCATCAACGTCATGCAGGTGGCAGATCTGCAGTCCATTAATATCAGTGGCAATGGCTTCTGA
GATCAGGCACCCGGGGCCAGAGACATATGGGCCATACCCCTTAACCCCGGGATGCAAGGTAGCATGGGTC
CAAGAGACATGGAAGAGAGAGCCATGAAGCATTAAAATGCATGGTGTTGAGAAGAATCAGGAGAGGGATA
CAAGAGAGGAGATGGGGTCCCGGCACCCATCTGTATCATCAGTGCCTCTTTGAAGGTGGGAAACATTAGT
GAAAATTCTGTTGGTGCCACGCTTTGATGAGCATTTGTTTGACCCCAGTTTCTTCTTACACTTCTTACCC
CAGCCTACCCTTCCTGCATTTCTCTTCTCAGCTCTTCCATGATGGATTCCCCCCCCTTTCCTAAAGCCAT
CATGCCTTGATAAATATATATGATCATTGAAATACTTTTTAACAAAAAACAGATTCTATATTATTATATA
TATATATATATATAAAGATATATAGAGATGCATTCACAGGGTTGGCTGGAGAGGAAGACCATTCTGTGAC
CAAAATACCTTGGTCATTTTTTTTATATTGCCTTATTTCCCTATGGCTGAGCCTTGTTGTGACACATCAA
GCTTTTCTGTAGATGTTGTCTTGGCTTCCCACCAGCTTAAGCGTTCATATGCTCTGCTTTTAGTTCATAT
ATACATACATAATGTTTTTCCTTTCTTAATTTTGTCTTTTTGTTTGGGATCAGCTTCTTGCACTCCTTCC
CTAACTCAACTGTTGCCGTCTCATCTTCTCTCATCTGATCACTTCATGTTTTGTTTTTGTTACTGCCTGG
ATGAGGCACTTCTGTCAATTTTTTCAGGACCTTAGTTCCAGCAGCAGAATGGAAAAATCCTTGAAGCCCA
GGCTGATGCTTGAAGTAACTGTGGAGGGAGTGTTCAAAATACTACTGACGCAGGCACCTTCTTGGCGCTG
GAGAGTCAAAGGCATCTCCCTTCATTAGCTGCTCTGAGCATCAAGAATTAGAAGTCTTTCAGTGGAATTG
TACAAGAGTCCCTTTGAAGATAATAATCTTGGCTCAGTTTGTATAAACTGTCAAATTTTCAAATAATAGG
TAGGGGGCTTTCACTAGGAAAATCATGTGCTCAGAAGAGGAAATGACTCGTAGTCAGGTTCAGGAGTTAG
TGGAGTATTTGGACTTTGGTACTGCTGTCTTCCAAGGTAGCTCTAAGTTTTGATGTGTGGGCTTCTGAGT
TTATATTCTGAAAGGAAATACACTTCTTTTGAACATCCCCACTAGGTTCTTTTCCATTGTCAATAAGGAG
CATCAGCCAGTGAATCTGTTTCAGGTTTCCATTCTGCAGAACTCCTCCAAAGCATGTGCTAGTGGCAAGA
CAGTGGTTCTTATGATGTTTTCCCTTAACTTTTCCTTGTATGTTCTTGGGTGGTTCCTAAGGGAAAGGGA
AGCACATGATCATGGGAATGATAGCCCAGAACAAAAAGAAATCTTGTCTTACCACAGTGTTTTATAGGAG
AGATTGGGAGAAATCATCCTGTTTTCTCTGTGACCTGATTTCAGAAGAGACTGATCCAAAAATTATAACG
GCAGGGAACCTAGTGCATTTGGCACTGAGATTTAAATGCAACCAGAATTGTCCTCAAGGCCCAGCCATAA
AAGCATTGTCTCTCTCGACCTTCTGGTATCTTGTTAGAGAGCTTTTTACTGTGAGGAAGTGTGGAAAAAT
AAGCTCTGTGTGTGTGTGTGTGTGTGTGTGTGTGTAATCTGTTAGGTTGGGGATAGGTTTTCTGCTAGCC
AATATTAAAAGAGACCTGCACCGGAATTCCCTCGAGCTCAAGCTTCGAATTCTGCAGTCGACGGTACCGC
GGGCCCGGGATCGGCCGCGACTCTAGATCATAATCAGCCATACCACATTTGTAGAGGTTTTACTTGCTTT
AAAAAACCTCCCACACCTCCCCCTGAACCTGAAACATAAAATGAATGCAATTGTTGTTGTTAACTTGTTT
ATTGCAGCTTATAATGGTTACAAATAAAGCAATAGCATCACAAATTTCACAAATAAAGCATTTTTTTCAC
TGCATTCTAGTTGTGGTTTGTCCAAACTCATCAATGTATCTTAAGGCGTAAATTGTAAGCGTTAATATTT
TGTTAAAATTCGCGTTAAATTTTTGTTAAATCAGCTCATTTTTTAACCAATAGGCCGAAATCGGCAAAAT
CCCTTATAAATCAAAAGAATAGACCGAGATAGGGT
[37 nt withheld, positions 5216-5252]
AAAGAACGTGGACTCCAACGTCAAAGG
[49 nt withheld, positions 5280-5328]
T
[91 nt withheld, positions 5330-5420]
G
[124 nt withheld, positions 5422-5545]
CAGGTGGCACTTTTCGGGGAAATGTGCGCGGAACCCCTATTTGTTTATTTTTCTAAATACATTCAAATAT
GTATCCGCTCATGAGACAATAACCCTGATAAATGCTTCAATAATATTGAAAAAGGAAGAGTCCTGAGGCG
GAAAGAACCAGCTGTGGAATGTGTGTCAGTTAGGGTGTGGAAAGTCCCCAGGCTCCCCAGCAGGCAGAAG
TATGCAAAGCATGCATCTCAATTAGTCAGCAACCAGGTGTGGAAAGTCCCCAGGCTCCCCAGCAGGCAGA
AGTATGCAAAGCATGCATCTCAATTAGTCAGCAACCATAGTCCCGCCCCTAACTCCGCCCATCCCGCCCC
TAACTCCGCCCAGTTCCGCCCATTCTCCGCCCCATGGCTGACTAATTTTTTTTATTTATGCAGAGGCCGA
GGCCGCCTCGGCCTCTGAGCTATTCCAGAAGTAGTGAGGAGGCTTTTTTGGAGGCCTAGGCTTTTGCAAA
GATCGATCAAGAGACAGGATGAGGATCGTTTCGCATGATTGAACAAGATGGATTGCACGCAGGTTCTCCG
GCCGCTTGGGTGGAGAGGCTATTCGGCTATGACTGGGCACAACAGACAATCGGCTGCTCTGATGCCGCCG
TGTTCCGGCTGTCAGCGCAGGGGCGCCCGGTTCTTTTTGTCAAGACCGACCTGTCCGGTGCCCTGAATGA
ACTGCAAGACGAGGCAGCGCGGCTATCGTGGCTGGCCACGACGGGCGTTCCTTGCGCAGCTGTGCTCGAC
GTTGTCACTGAAGCGGGAAGGGACTGGCTGCTATTGGGCGAAGTGCCGGGGCAGGATCTCCTGTCATCTC
ACCTTGCTCCTGCCGAGAAAGTATCCATCATGGCTGATGCAATGCGGCGGCTGCATACGCTTGATCCGGC
TACCTGCCCATTCGACCACCAAGCGAAACATCGCATCGAGCGAGCACGTACTCGGATGGAAGCCGGTCTT
GTCGATCAGGATGATCTGGACGAAGAGCATCAGGGGCTCGCGCCAGCCGAACTGTTCGCCAGGCTCAAGG
CGAGCATGCCCGACGGCGAGGATCTCGTCGTGACCCATGGCGATGCCTGCTTGCCGAATATCATGGTGGA
AAATGGCCGCTTTTCTGGATTCATCGACTGTGGCCGGCTGGGTGTGGCGGACCGCTATCAGGACATAGCG
TTGGCTACCCGTGATATTGCTGAAGAGCTTGGCGGCGAATGGGCTGACCGCTTCCTCGTGCTTTACGGTA
TCGCCGCTCCCGATTCGCAGCGCATCGCCTTCTATCGCCTTCTTGACGAGTTCTTCTGAGCGGGACTCTG
GGGTTCGAAATGACCGACCAAGCGACGCCCAACCTGCCATCACGAGATTTCGATTCCACCGCCGCCTTCT
ATGAAAGGTTGGGCTTCGGAATCGTTTTCCGGGACGCCGGCTGGATGATCCTCCAGCGCGGGGATCTCAT
GCTGGAGTTCTTCGCCCACCCTAGGGGGAGGCTAACTGAAACACGGAAGGAGACAATACCGGAAGGAACC
CGCGCTATGACGGCAATAAAAAGACAGAATAAAACGCACGGTGTTGGGTCGTTTGTTCATAAACGCGGGG
TTCGGTCCCAGGGCTGGCACTCTGTCGATACCCCACCGAGACCCCATTGGGGCCAATACGCCCGCGTTTC
TTCCTTTTCCCCACCCCACCCCCCAAGTTCGGGTGAAGGCCCAGGGCTCGCAGCCAACGTCGGGGCGGCA
GGCCCTGCCATAGCCTCAGGTTACTCATATATACTTTAGATTGATTTAAAACTTCATTTTTAATTTAAAA
GGATCTAGGTGAAGATCCTTTTTGATAATCTCATGACCAAAATCCCTTAACGTGAGTTTTCGTTCCACTG
AGCGTCAGACCCCGTAGAAAAGATCAAAGGATCTTCTTGAGATCCTTTTTTTCTGCGCGTAATCTGCTGC
TTGCAAACAAAAAAACCACCGCTACCAGCGGTGGTTTGTTTGCCGGATCAAGAGCTACCAACTCTTTTTC
CGAAGGTAACTGGCTTCAGCAGAGCGCAGATACCAAATACTGTCCTTCTAGTGTAGCCGTAGTTAGGCCA
CCACTTCAAGAACTCTGTAGCACCGCCTACATACCTCGCTCTGCTAATCCTGTTACCAGTGGCTGCTGCC
AGTGGCGATAAGTCGTGTCTTACCGGGTTGGACTCAAGACGATAGTTACCGGATAAGGCGCAGCGGTCGG
GCTGAACGGGGGGTTCGTGCACACAGCCCAGCTTGGAGCGAACGACCTACACCGAACTGAGATACCTACA
GCGTGAGCTATGAGAAAGCGCCACGCTTCCCGAAGGGAGAAAGGCGGACAGGTATCCGGTAAGCGGCAGG
GTCGGAACAGGAGAGCGCACGAGGGAGCTTCCAGGGGGAAACGCCTGGTATCTTTATAGTCCTGTCGGGT
TTCGCCACCTCTGACTTGAGCGTCGATTTTTGTGATGCTCGTCAGGGGGGCGGAGCCTATGGAAAAACGC
CAGCAACGCGGCCTTTTTACGGTTCCTGGCCTTTTGCTGGCCTTTTGCTCACATGTTCTTTCCTGCGTTA
TCCCCTGATTCTGTGGATAACCGTATTACCGCCATGCAT
