Features (pLannotate 1.2.2; 16 found; start..end, strand, type, name):
      1..51      +  rep_origin     RSF ori (fragment): Plasmids containing the RSF 1030 origin of replication can be propagated in E. coli cells that contain additional plasmids with compatible origins.
    119..422     +  enhancer       CMV enhancer: human cytomegalovirus immediate early enhancer
    423..626     +  promoter       CMV promoter: human cytomegalovirus (CMV) immediate early promoter
    649..676     +  misc_feature   MCS (fragment): multiple cloning site
    711..3065    +  CDS            SP1: SP1_HUMAN - Also known as TSFP1. Experimental evidence at protein level: Swiss-Prot protein existence level 1. Transcription factor that can activate or repress transcription in response to physiological and pathological stimuli. Binds with high affinity to GC-rich motifs and regulates the expression of a large number of genes involved in a variety of processes such as cell growth, apoptosis, differentiation and immune responses. Highly regulated by post-translational modifications (phosphorylations, sumoylation, proteolytic cleavage, glycosylation and acetylation). Binds also the PDGFR-alpha
   4851..4902    +  misc_feature   MCS: multiple cloning site
   4916..4999    +  CDS            large T antigen (fragment): large T antigen from SV40 (simian virus 40)
   5022..5143    +  polyA_signal   SV40 poly(A) signal: SV40 polyadenylation signal
   5177..5605    -  rep_origin     f1 ori (sequence partly withheld): f1 bacteriophage origin of replication; arrow indicates direction of (+) strand synthesis
   5632..5736    +  promoter       AmpR promoter: bla
   5738..6095    +  promoter       SV40 promoter: SV40 enhancer and early promoter
   6130..6924    +  CDS            NeoR/KanR: aminoglycoside phosphotransferase from Tn5; aph(3')-II (or nptII); confers resistance to neomycin, kanamycin, and G418 (Geneticin®)
   6945..7097    +  CDS            ble (fragment): BLE_KLEPN - Experimental evidence at protein level: Swiss-Prot protein existence level 1. Binding protein with a strong affinity to the bleomycin family of antibiotics. Binds to CL990; an antimitotic-antibiotic compound. From Klebsiella pneumoniae.
   7156..7203    +  polyA_signal   HSV TK poly(A) signal: herpes simplex virus thymidine kinase polyadenylation signal (Cole and Stacy, 1985)
   7294..7310    -  polyA_signal   bGH poly(A) signal (fragment): bovine growth hormone polyadenylation signal
   7532..8120    +  rep_origin     ori: high-copy-number ColE1/pMB1/pBR322/pUC origin of replication
>Addgene plasmid #24543 | pN3-Sp1FL | addgene full sequence | sequence record 209002 | Addgene NGS Result
CATGTTCTTTCCTGCGTTATCCCCTGATTCTGTGGATAACCGTATTACCGCCATGCATTAGTTATTAATA
GTAATCAATTACGGGGTCATTAGTTCATAGCCCATATATGGAGTTCCGCGTTACATAACTTACGGTAAAT
GGCCCGCCTGGCTGACCGCCCAACGACCCCCGCCCATTGACGTCAATAATGACGTATGTTCCCATAGTAA
CGCCAATAGGGACTTTCCATTGACGTCAATGGGTGGAGTATTTACGGTAAACTGCCCACTTGGCAGTACA
TCAAGTGTATCATATGCCAAGTACGCCCCCTATTGACGTCAATGACGGTAAATGGCCCGCCTGGCATTAT
GCCCAGTACATGACCTTATGGGACTTTCCTACTTGGCAGTACATCTACGTATTAGTCATCGCTATTACCA
TGGTGATGCGGTTTTGGCAGTACATCAATGGGCGTGGATAGCGGTTTGACTCACGGGGATTTCCAAGTCT
CCACCCCATTGACGTCAATGGGAGTTTGTTTTGGCACCAAAATCAACGGGACTTTCCAAAATGTCGTAAC
AACTCCGCCCCATTGACGCAAATGGGCGGTAGGCGTGTACGGTGGGAGGTCTATATAAGCAGAGCTGGTT
TAGTGAACCGTCAGATCCGCTAGCGCTACCGGACTCAGATCTCGAGGGGGCCGCCTTGAGCTTGTCCCTC
AGCTGCCACCATGAGCGACCAAGATCACTCCATGGATGAAATGACAGCTGTGGTGAAAATTGAAAAAGGA
GTTGGTGGCAATAATGGGGGCAATGGTAATGGTGGTGGTGCCTTTTCACAGGCTCGAAGTAGCAGCACAG
GCAGTAGCAGCAGCACTGGAGGAGGAGGGCAGGAGTCCCAGCCATCCCCTTTGGCTCTGCTGGCAGCAAC
TTGCAGCAGAATTGAGTCACCCAATGAGAACAGCAACAACTCCCAGGGCCCGAGTCAGTCAGGGGGAACA
GGTGAGCTTGACCTCACAGCCACACAACTTTCACAGGGTGCCAATGGCTGGCAGATCATCTCTTCCTCCT
CTGGGGCTACCCCTACCTCAAAGGAACAGAGTGGCAGCAGTACCAATGGCAGCAATGGCAGTGAGTCTTC
CAAGAATCGCACAGTCTCTGGTGGGCAGTATGTTGTGGCTGCCGCTCCCAACTTACAGAACCAGCAAGTT
CTGACAGGACTACCTGGAGTGATGCCTAATATTCAGTATCAAGTAATCCCACAGTTCCAGACCGTTGATG
GGCAACAGCTGCAGTTTGCTGCCACTGGGGCCCAAGTGCAGCAGGATGGTTCTGGTCAAATACAGATCAT
ACCAGGTGCAAACCAACAGATTATCACAAATCGAGGAAGTGGAGGCAACATCATTGCTGCTATGCCAAAC
CTACTCCAGCAGGCTGTCCCCCTCCAAGGCCTGGCTAATAATGTACTCTCAGGACAGACTCAGTATGTGA
CCAATGTACCAGTGGCCCTGAATGGGAACATCACCTTGCTACCTGTCAACAGCGTTTCTGCAGCTACCTT
GACTCCCAGCTCTCAGGCAGTCACGATCAGCAGCTCTGGGTCCCAGGAGAGTGGCTCACAGCCTGTCACC
TCAGGGACTACCATCAGTTCTGCCAGCTTGGTATCATCACAAGCCAGTTCCAGCTCCTTTTTCACCAATG
CCAATAGCTACTCAACTACTACTACCACCAGCAACATGGGAATTATGAACTTTACTACCAGTGGATCATC
AGGGACCAACTCTCAAGGCCAGACACCCCAGAGGGTCAGTGGGCTACAGGGGTCTGATGCTCTGAACATC
CAGCAAAACCAGACATCTGGAGGCTCATTGCAAGCAGGCCAGCAAAAAGAAGGAGAGCAAAACCAGCAGA
CACAGCAGCAACAAATTCTTATCCAGCCTCAGCTAGTTCAAGGGGGACAGGCCCTCCAGGCCCTCCAAGC
AGCACCATTGTCAGGGCAGACCTTTACAACTCAAGCCATCTCCCAGGAAACCCTCCAGAACCTCCAGCTT
CAGGCTGTTCCAAACTCTGGTCCCATCATCATCCGGACACCAACAGTGGGGCCCAATGGACAGGTCAGTT
GGCAGACTCTACAGCTGCAGAACCTCCAAGTTCAGAACCCACAAGCCCAAACAATCACCTTAGCCCCAAT
GCAGGGTGTTTCCTTGGGGCAGACCAGCAGCAGCAACACCACTCTCACACCCATTGCCTCAGCTGCTTCC
ATTCCTGCTGGCACAGTCACTGTGAATGCTGCTCAACTCTCCTCCATGCCAGGCCTCCAGACCATTAACC
TCAGTGCATTGGGTACTTCAGGAATCCAGGTGCACCCAATTCAAGGCCTGCCGTTGGCTATAGCAAATGC
CCCAGGTGATCATGGAGCTCAGCTTGGTCTCCATGGGGCTGGTGGTGATGGAATACATGATGACACAGCA
GGTGGAGAGGAAGGAGAAAACAGCCCAGATGCCCAACCCCAAGCCGGTCGGAGGACCCGGCGGGAAGCAT
GCACCTGCCCCTACTGTAAAGACAGTGAAGGAAGGGGCTCGGGGGATCCTGGCAAAAAGAAACAGCATAT
TTGCCACATCCAAGGCTGTGGGAAAGTGTATGGCAAGACCTCTCACCTGCGGGCACACTTGCGCTGGCAT
ACAGGCGAGAGGCCATTTATGTGTACCTGGTCATACTGTGGGAAACGCTTCACACGTTCGGATGAGCTAC
AGAGGCACAAACGTACACACACAGGTGAGAAGAAATTTGCCTGCCCTGAGTGTCCTAAGCGCTTCATGAG
GAGTGACCACCTGTCAAAACATATCAAGACCCACCAGAATAAGAAGGGAGGCCCAGGTGTAGCTCTGAGT
GTGGGCACTTTGCCCCTGGACAGTGGGGCAGGTTCAGAAGGCAGTGGCACTGCCACTCCTTCAGCCCTTA
TTACCACCAATATGGTAGCCATGGAGGCCATCTGTCCAGAGGGCATTGCCCGTCTTGCCAACAGTGGCAT
CAACGTCATGCAGGTGGCAGATCTGCAGTCCATTAATATCAGTGGCAATGGCTTCTGAGATCAGGCACCC
GGGGCCAGAGACATATGGGCCATACCCCTTAACCCCGGGATGCAAGGTAGCATGGGTCCAAGAGACATGG
AAGAGAGAGCCATGAAGCATTAAAATGCATGGTGTTGAGAAGAATCAGGAGAGGGATACAAGAGAGGAGA
TGGGGTCCCGGCACCCATCTGTATCATCAGTGCCTCTTTGAAGGTGGGAAACATTAGTGAAAATTCTGTT
GGTGCCACGCTTTGATGAGCATTTGTTTGACCCCAGTTTCTTCTTACACTTCTTACCCCAGCCTACCCTT
CCTGCATTTCTCTTCTCAGCTCTTCCATGATGGATTCCCCCCCCTTTCCTAAAGCCATCATGCCTTGATA
AATATATATGATCATTGAAATACTTTTTAACAAAAAACAGATTCTATATTATTATATATATATATATATA
TAAAGATATATAGAGATGCATTCACAGGGGTTGGCTGGGAGGAGGAAGACCATTCTGTGACCAAAATACC
TTGGTCATTTTTTTTATATTGCCTTATTTCCCTATGGCTGAGCCTTGTTGTGACACATCAAGCTTTTCTG
TAGATGTTGTCTTGGCTTCCCACCAGCTTAAGCGTTCATATGCTCTGCTTTTAGTTCATATATACATACA
TAATGTTTTTCCTTTCTTAATTTTGTCTTTTTGTTTGGGATCAGCTTCTTGCACTCCTTCCCTAACTCAA
CTGTTGCCGTCTCATCTTCTCTCATCTGATCACTTCATGTTTTGTTTTTGTTACTGCCTGGATGAGGCAC
TTCTGTCAATTTTTTCAGGACCTTAGTTCCAGCAGCAGAATGGAAAAATCCTTGAAGCCCAGGCTGATGC
TTGAAGTAACTGTGGAGGGAGTGTTCAAAATACTACTGACGCAGGCACCTTCTTGGCGCTGGAGAGTCAA
AGGCATCTCCCTTCATTAGCTGCTCTGAGCATCAAGAATTAGAAGTCTTTCAGTGGAATTGTACAAGAGT
CCCTTTGAAGATAATAATCTTGGCTCAGTTTGTATAAACTGTCAAATTTTCAAATAATAGGTAGGGGGCT
TTCACTAGGAAAATCATGTGCTCAGAAGAGGAAATGACTCGTAGTCAGGTTCAGGAGTTAGTGGAGTATT
TGGACTTTGGTACTGCTGTCTTCCAAGGTAGCTCTAAGTTTTGATGTGTGGGCTTCTGAGTTTATATTCT
GAAAGGAAATACACTTCTTTTGAACATCCCCACTAGGTTCTTTTCCATTGTCAATAAGGAGCATCAGCCA
GTGAATCTGTTTCAGGTTTCCATTCTGCAGAACTCCTCCAAAGCATGTGCTAGTGGCAAGACAGTGGTTC
TTATGATGTTTTCCCTTAACTTTTCCTTGTATGTTCTTGGGTGGTTCCTAAGGGAAAGGGAAGCACATGA
TCATGGGAATGATAGCCCAGAACAAAAAGAAATCTTGTCTTACCACAGTGTTTTATAGGAGAGATTGGGA
GAAATCATCCTGTTTTCTCTGTGACCTGATTTCAGAAGAGACTGATCCAAAAATTATAACGGCAGGGAAC
CTAGTGCATTTGGCACTGAGATTTAAATGCAACCAGAATTGTCCTCAAGGCCCAGCCATAAAAGCATTGT
CTCTCTCGACCTTCTGGTATCTTGTTAGAGAGCTTTTCACTGTGAGGAAGTGTGGAAAAATAGCTCTGTG
TGTGTGTGTGTGTGTGTGTGTGTGTAATCTGTTAGGTTGGGGATAGGTTTTCTGCTAGCCAATATTAAAA
GAGACCTGCACCGGAATTCCCTCGAGCTCAAGCTTCGAATTCTGCAGTCGACGGTACCGCGGGCCCGGGA
TCGGCCGCGACTCTAGATCATAATCAGCCATACCACATTTGTAGAGGTTTTACTTGCTTTAAAAAACCTC
CCACACCTCCCCCTGAACCTGAAACATAAAATGAATGCAATTGTTGTTGTTAACTTGTTTATTGCAGCTT
ATAATGGTTACAAATAAAGCAATAGCATCACAAATTTCACAAATAAAGCATTTTTTTCACTGCATTCTAG
TTGTGGTTTGTCCAAACTCATCAATGTATCTTAAGGCGTAAATTGTAAGCGTTAATATTTTGTTAAAATT
CGCGTTAAATTTTTGTTAAATCAGCTCATTTTTTAACCAATAGGCCGAAATCGGCAAAATCCCTTATAAA
TCAAAAGAATAGACCGAGATAGGGT
[37 nt withheld, positions 5276-5312]
AAAGAACGTGGACTCCAACGTCAAAGG
[49 nt withheld, positions 5340-5388]
T
[91 nt withheld, positions 5390-5480]
G
[124 nt withheld, positions 5482-5605]
CAGGTGGCACTTTTCGGGGAAATGTGCGCGGAACCCCTATTTGTTTATTTTTCTAAATACATTCAAATAT
GTATCCGCTCATGAGACAATAACCCTGATAAATGCTTCAATAATATTGAAAAAGGAAGAGTCCTGAGGCG
GAAAGAACCAGCTGTGGAATGTGTGTCAGTTAGGGTGTGGAAAGTCCCCAGGCTCCCCAGCAGGCAGAAG
TATGCAAAGCATGCATCTCAATTAGTCAGCAACCAGGTGTGGAAAGTCCCCAGGCTCCCCAGCAGGCAGA
AGTATGCAAAGCATGCATCTCAATTAGTCAGCAACCATAGTCCCGCCCCTAACTCCGCCCATCCCGCCCC
TAACTCCGCCCAGTTCCGCCCATTCTCCGCCCCATGGCTGACTAATTTTTTTTATTTATGCAGAGGCCGA
GGCCGCCTCGGCCTCTGAGCTATTCCAGAAGTAGTGAGGAGGCTTTTTTGGAGGCCTAGGCTTTTGCAAA
GATCGATCAAGAGACAGGATGAGGATCGTTTCGCATGATTGAACAAGATGGATTGCACGCAGGTTCTCCG
GCCGCTTGGGTGGAGAGGCTATTCGGCTATGACTGGGCACAACAGACAATCGGCTGCTCTGATGCCGCCG
TGTTCCGGCTGTCAGCGCAGGGGCGCCCGGTTCTTTTTGTCAAGACCGACCTGTCCGGTGCCCTGAATGA
ACTGCAAGACGAGGCAGCGCGGCTATCGTGGCTGGCCACGACGGGCGTTCCTTGCGCAGCTGTGCTCGAC
GTTGTCACTGAAGCGGGAAGGGACTGGCTGCTATTGGGCGAAGTGCCGGGGCAGGATCTCCTGTCATCTC
ACCTTGCTCCTGCCGAGAAAGTATCCATCATGGCTGATGCAATGCGGCGGCTGCATACGCTTGATCCGGC
TACCTGCCCATTCGACCACCAAGCGAAACATCGCATCGAGCGAGCACGTACTCGGATGGAAGCCGGTCTT
GTCGATCAGGATGATCTGGACGAAGAGCATCAGGGGCTCGCGCCAGCCGAACTGTTCGCCAGGCTCAAGG
CGAGCATGCCCGACGGCGAGGATCTCGTCGTGACCCATGGCGATGCCTGCTTGCCGAATATCATGGTGGA
AAATGGCCGCTTTTCTGGATTCATCGACTGTGGCCGGCTGGGTGTGGCGGACCGCTATCAGGACATAGCG
TTGGCTACCCGTGATATTGCTGAAGAGCTTGGCGGCGAATGGGCTGACCGCTTCCTCGTGCTTTACGGTA
TCGCCGCTCCCGATTCGCAGCGCATCGCCTTCTATCGCCTTCTTGACGAGTTCTTCTGAGCGGGACTCTG
GGGTTCGAAATGACCGACCAAGCGACGCCCAACCTGCCATCACGAGATTTCGATTCCACCGCCGCCTTCT
ATGAAAGGTTGGGCTTCGGAATCGTTTTCCGGGACGCCGGCTGGATGATCCTCCAGCGCGGGGATCTCAT
GCTGGAGTTCTTCGCCCACCCTAGGGGGAGGCTAACTGAAACACGGAAGGAGACAATACCGGAAGGAACC
CGCGCTATGACGGCAATAAAAAGACAGAATAAAACGCACGGTGTTGGGTCGTTTGTTCATAAACGCGGGG
TTCGGTCCCAGGGCTGGCACTCTGTCGATACCCCACCGAGACCCCATTGGGGCCAATACGCCCGCGTTTC
TTCCTTTTCCCCACCCCACCCCCCAAGTTCGGGTGAAGGCCCAGGGCTCGCAGCCAACGTCGGGGCGGCA
GGCCCTGCCATAGCCTCAGGTTACTCATATATACTTTAGATTGATTTAAAACTTCATTTTTAATTTAAAA
GGATCTAGGTGAAGATCCTTTTTGATAATCTCATGACCAAAATCCCTTAACGTGAGTTTTCGTTCCACTG
AGCGTCAGACCCCGTAGAAAAGATCAAAGGATCTTCTTGAGATCCTTTTTTTCTGCGCGTAATCTGCTGC
TTGCAAACAAAAAAACCACCGCTACCAGCGGTGGTTTGTTTGCCGGATCAAGAGCTACCAACTCTTTTTC
CGAAGGTAACTGGCTTCAGCAGAGCGCAGATACCAAATACTGTTCTTCTAGTGTAGCCGTAGTTAGGCCA
CCACTTCAAGAACTCTGTAGCACCGCCTACATACCTCGCTCTGCTAATCCTGTTACCAGTGGCTGCTGCC
AGTGGCGATAAGTCGTGTCTTACCGGGTTGGACTCAAGACGATAGTTACCGGATAAGGCGCAGCGGTCGG
GCTGAACGGGGGGTTCGTGCACACAGCCCAGCTTGGAGCGAACGACCTACACCGAACTGAGATACCTACA
GCGTGAGCTATGAGAAAGCGCCACGCTTCCCGAAGGGAGAAAGGCGGACAGGTATCCGGTAAGCGGCAGG
GTCGGAACAGGAGAGCGCACGAGGGAGCTTCCAGGGGGAAACGCCTGGTATCTTTATAGTCCTGTCGGGT
TTCGCCACCTCTGACTTGAGCGTCGATTTTTGTGATGCTCGTCAGGGGGGCGGAGCCTATGGAAAAACGC
CAGCAACGCGGCCTTTTTACGGTTCCTGGCCTTTTGCTGGCCTTTTGCTCA
