>Addgene plasmid #24543 | pN3-Sp1FL | addgene partial sequence | sequence record 30490 | 24543 with SV40pA-R
GCATAACAGTTAACAACAACAATTGCATTCATTTTATGTTTCAGGTTCAGGGGGAGGTGTGGGAGGTTTT
TTAAAGCAAGTAAAACCTCTACAAATGTGGTATGGCTGATTATGATCTAGAGTCGCGGCCGATCCCGGGC
CCGCGGTACCGTCGACTGCAGAATTCGAAGCTTGAGCTCGAGGGAATTCCGGTGCAGGTCTCTTTTAATA
TTGGCTAGCAGAAAACCTATCCCCAACCTAACAGATTACACACACACACACACACACACACACACAGAGC
TATTTTTCCACACTTCCTCACAGTGAAAAGCTCTCTAACAAGATACCAGAAGGTCGAGAGAGACAATGCT
TTTATGGCTGGGCCTTGAGGACAATTCTGGTTGCATTTAAATCTCAGTGCCAAATGCACTAGGTTCCCTG
CCGTTATAATTTTTGGATCAGTCTCTTCTGAAATCAGGTCACAGAGAAAACAGGATGATTTCTCCCAATC
TCTCCTATAAAACACTGTGGTAAGACAAGATTTCTTTTTGTTCTGGGCTATCATTCCCATGATCATGTGC
TTCCCTTTCCCTTAGGAACCACCCAAGAACATACAAGGAAAAGTTAAGGGAAAACATCATAAGAACCACT
GTCTTGCCACTAGCACATGCTTTGGAGGAGTTCTGCAGAATGGAAACCTGAAACAGATTCACTGGCTGAT
GCTCCTTATTGACAATGGAAAAGAACCTAGTGGGGATGTTCAAAAGAAGTGTATTTCCTTTCAGAATATA
AACTCAGAAGCCCACACATCAAAACTTAGAGCTACCTTGGAAGACAGCAGTACCAAAGTCCAAATACTCC
ACTAACTCCTGAACCTGACTACGAGTCATTTCCTCTTCTGAGCACATGATTTTCCTAGTGAAAGCCCCCT
ACC
