>Addgene plasmid #24543 | pN3-Sp1FL | addgene partial sequence | sequence record 30491 | 24543 with CMV-F
GGTTTAGTGAACCGTCAGATCCGCTAGCGCTACCGGACTCAGATCTCGAGGGGGCCGCCTTGAGCTTGTC
CCTCAGCTGCCACCATGAGCGACCAAGATCACTCCATGGATGAAATGACAGCTGTGGTGAAAATTGAAAA
AGGAGTTGGTGGCAATAATGGGGGCAATGGTAATGGTGGTGGTGCCTTTTCACAGGCTCGAAGTAGCAGC
ACAGGCAGTAGCAGCAGCACTGGAGGAGGAGGGCAGGAGTCCCAGCCATCCCCTTTGGCTCTGCTGGCAG
CAACTTGCAGCAGAATTGAGTCACCCAATGAGAACAGCAACAACTCCCAGGGCCCGAGTCAGTCAGGGGG
AACAGGTGAGCTTGACCTCACAGCCACACAACTTTCACAGGGTGCCAATGGCTGGCAGATCATCTCTTCC
TCCTCTGGGGCTACCCCTACCTCAAAGGAACAGAGTGGCAGCAGTACCAATGGCAGCAATGGCAGTGAGT
CTTCCAAGAATCGCACAGTCTCTGGTGGGCAGTATGTTGTGGCTGCCGCTCCCAACTTACAGAACCAGCA
AGTTCTGACAGGACTACCTGGAGTGATGCCTAATATTCAGTATCAAGTAATCCCACAGTTCCAGACCGTT
GATGGGCAACAGCTGCAGTTTGCTGCCACTGGGGCCCAAGTGCAGCAGGATGGTTCTGGTCAAATACAGA
TCATACCAGGTGCAAACCAACAGATTATCACAAATCGAGGAAGTGGAGGCAACATCATTGCTGCTATGCC
AAACCTACTCCAGCAGGCTGTCCCCCTCCAAGGCCTGGCTAATAATGTACTCTCAGGACAGACTCAGTAT
GTGACCAATGTACCAGTGGCCCTGAATGGGAACATCACCTTGCTACCTGTCAACAGCGTTTCTGCAGCTA
CCTTGACTCCCAGCTCTCAGGCAGTCACGATCA
